>Addgene plasmid #142396 | TFORF2527 | addgene full sequence | sequence record 397174 | Addgene NGS Result
TTAATGTAGTCTTATGCAATACTCTTGTAGTCTTGCAACATGGTAACGATGAGTTAGCAACATGCCTTAC
AAGGAGAGAAAAAGCACCGTGCATGCCGATTGGTGGAAGTAAGGTGGTACGATCGTGCCTTATTAGGAAG
GCAACAGACGGGTCTGACATGGATTGGACGAACCACTGAATTGCCGCATTGCAGAGATATTGTATTTAAG
TGCCTAGCTCGATACATAAACGGGTCTCTCTGGTTAGACCAGATCTGAGCCTGGGAGCTCTCTGGCTAAC
TAGGGAACCCACTGCTTAAGCCTCAATAAAGCTTGCCTTGAGTGCTTCAAGTAGTGTGTGCCCGTCTGTT
GTGTGACTCTGGTAACTAGAGATCCCTCAGACCCTTTTAGTCAGTGTGGAAAATCTCTAGCAGTGGCGCC
CGAACAGGGACTTGAAAGCGAAAGGGAAACCAGAGGAGCTCTCTCGACGCAGGACTCGGCTTGCTGAAGC
GCGCACGGCAAGAGGCGAGGGGCGGCGACTGGTGAGTACGCCAAAAATTTTGACTAGCGGAGGCTAGAAG
GAGAGAGATGGGTGCGAGAGCGTCAGTATTAAGCGGGGGAGAATTAGATCGCGATGGGAAAAAATTCGGT
TAAGGCCAGGGGGAAAGAAAAAATATAAATTAAAACATATAGTATGGGCAAGCAGGGAGCTAGAACGATT
CGCAGTTAATCCTGGCCTGTTAGAAACATCAGAAGGCTGTAGACAAATACTGGGACAGCTACAACCATCC
CTTCAGACAGGATCAGAAGAACTTAGATCATTATATAATACAGTAGCAACCCTCTATTGTGTGCATCAAA
GGATAGAGATAAAAGACACCAAGGAAGCTTTAGACAAGATAGAGGAAGAGCAAAACAAAAGTAAGACCAC
CGCACAGCAAGCGGCCGCTGATCTTCAGACCTGGAGGAGGAGATATGAGGGACAATTGGAGAAGTGAATT
ATATAAATATAAAGTAGTAAAAATTGAACCATTAGGAGTAGCACCCACCAAGGCAAAGAGAAGAGTGGTG
CAGAGAGAAAAAAGAGCAGTGGGAATAGGAGCTTTGTTCCTTGGGTTCTTGGGAGCAGCAGGAAGCACTA
TGGGCGCAGCGTCAATGACGCTGACGGTACAGGCCAGACAATTATTGTCTGGTATAGTGCAGCAGCAGAA
CAATTTGCTGAGGGCTATTGAGGCGCAACAGCATCTGTTGCAACTCACAGTCTGGGGCATCAAGCAGCTC
CAGGCAAGAATCCTGGCTGTGGAAAGATACCTAAAGGATCAACAGCTCCTGGGGATTTGGGGTTGCTCTG
GAAAACTCATTTGCACCACTGCTGTGCCTTGGAATGCTAGTTGGAGTAATAAATCTCTGGAACAGATTTG
GAATCACACGACCTGGATGGAGTGGGACAGAGAAATTAACAATTACACAAGCTTAATACACTCCTTAATT
GAAGAATCGCAAAACCAGCAAGAAAAGAATGAACAAGAATTATTGGAATTAGATAAATGGGCAAGTTTGT
GGAATTGGTTTAACATAACAAATTGGCTGTGGTATATAAAATTATTCATAATGATAGTAGGAGGCTTGGT
AGGTTTAAGAATAGTTTTTGCTGTACTTTCTATAGTGAATAGAGTTAGGCAGGGATATTCACCATTATCG
TTTCAGACCCACCTCCCAACCCCGAGGGGACCCATGCATTGCATCTCAATTAGTCAGCAACCAGGTGTGG
AAAGTCCCCAGGCTCCCCAGCAGGCAGAAGTATGCAAAGCATGCGTCTCAATTAGTCAGCAACCATAGTC
CCGCCCCTAACTCCGCCCATCCCGCCCCTAACTCCGCCCAGTTCCGCCCATTCTCCGCCCCATGGCTGAC
TAATTTTTTTTATTTATGCAGAGGCCGAGGCCGCCTCGGCCTCTGAGCTATTCCAGAAGTAGTGAGGAGG
CTTTTTTGGAGGCCTAGGCTTTTGCAAAAAGCTTTCTAGAGGTACCACCGGAGCTTACCATGACCGAGTA
CAAGCCCACGGTGCGCCTCGCCACCCGCGACGACGTCCCCAGGGCCGTACGCACCCTCGCCGCCGCGTTC
GCCGACTACCCCGCCACGCGCCACACCGTCGATCCGGACCGCCACATCGAGCGGGTCACCGAGCTGCAAG
AACTCTTCCTCACGCGCGTCGGGCTCGACATCGGCAAGGTGTGGGTCGCGGACGACGGCGCCGCCGTGGC
GGTCTGGACCACGCCGGAGAGCGTCGAAGCGGGGGCGGTGTTCGCCGAGATCGGCCCGCGCATGGCCGAG
TTGAGCGGTTCCCGGCTGGCCGCGCAGCAACAGATGGAAGGCCTCCTGGCGCCGCACCGGCCCAAGGAGC
CCGCGTGGTTCCTGGCCACCGTCGGCGTCTCGCCCGACCACCAGGGCAAGGGTCTGGGCAGCGCCGTCGT
GCTCCCCGGAGTGGAGGCGGCCGAGCGCGCCGGGGTGCCCGCCTTCCTGGAGACCTCCGCGCCCCGCAAC
CTCCCCTTCTACGAGCGGCTCGGCTTCACCGTCACCGCCGACGTCGAGGTGCCCGAAGGACCGCGCACCT
GGTGCATGACCCGCAAGCCCGGTGCCAGTTAACGAATTCTAGATCTTGAGACAAATGGCAGTATTCATCC
ACAATTTTAAAAGAAAAGGGGGGATTGGGGGGTACAGTGCAGGGGAAAGAATAGTAGACATAATAGCAAC
AGACATACAAACTAAAGAATTACAAAAACAAATTACAAAAATTCAAAATTTTCGGGTTTATTACAGGGAC
AGCAGAGATCCACTTTGGCGCCGGCTCGAGGCCTGCAGGTGCAAAGATGGATAAAGTTTTAAACAGAGAG
GAATCTTTGCAGCTAATGGACCTTCTAGGTCTTGAAAGGAGTGGGAATTGGCTCCGGTGCCCGTCAGTGG
GCAGAGCGCACATCGCCCACAGTCCCCGAGAAGTTGGGGGGAGGGGTCGGCAATTGAACCGGTGCCTAGA
GAAGGTGGCGCGGGGTAAACTGGGAAAGTGATGTCGTGTACTGGCTCCGCCTTTTTCCCGAGGGTGGGGG
AGAACCGTATATAAGTGCAGTAGTCGCCGTGAACGTTCTTTTTCGCAACGGGTTTGCCGCCAGAACACAG
GTAAGTGCCGTGTGTGGTTCCCGCGGGCCTGGCCTCTTTACGGGTTATGGCCCTTGCGTGCCTTGAATTA
CTTCCACCTGGCTGCAGTACGTGATTCTTGATCCCGAGCTTCGGGTTGGAAGTGGGTGGGAGAGTTCGAG
GCCTTGCGCTTAAGGAGCCCCTTCGCCTCGTGCTTGAGTTGAGGCCTGGCCTGGGCGCTGGGGCCGCCGC
GTGCGAATCTGGTGGCACCTTCGCGCCTGTCTCGCTGCTTTCGATAAGTCTCTAGCCATTTAAAATTTTT
GATGACCTGCTGCGACGCTTTTTTTCTGGCAAGATAGTCTTGTAAATGCGGGCCAAGATCTGCACACTGG
TATTTCGGTTTTTGGGGCCGCGGGCGGCGACGGGGCCCGTGCGTCCCAGCGCACATGTTCGGCGAGGCGG
GGCCTGCGAGCGCGGCCACCGAGAATCGGACGGGGGTAGTCTCAAGCTGGCCGGCCTGCTCTGGTGCCTG
GCCTCGCGCCGCCGTGTATCGCCCCGCCCTGGGCGGCAAGGCTGGCCCGGTCGGCACCAGTTGCGTGAGC
GGAAAGATGGCCGCTTCCCGGCCCTGCTGCAGGGAGCTCAAAATGGAGGACGCGGCGCTCGGGAGAGCGG
GCGGGTGAGTCACCCACACAAAGGAAAAGGGCCTTTCCGTCCTCAGCCGTCGCTTCATGTGACTCCACGG
AGTACCGGGCGCCGTCCAGGCACCTCGATTAGTTCTCGAGCTTTTGGAGTACGTCGTCTTTAGGTTGGGG
GGAGGGGTTTTATGCGATGGAGTTTCCCCACACTGAGTGGGTGGAGACTGAAGTTAGGCCAGCTTGGCAC
TTGATGTAATTCTCCTTGGAATTTGCCCTTTTTGAGTTTGGATCTTGGTTCATTCTCAAGCCTCAGACAG
TGGTTCAAAGTTTTTTTCTTCCATTTCAGGTGTCGTGAGGCTAGCACCGCCACC
[2346 nt withheld, positions 4115-6460]
TAGTAATGAACTAGTCCGTAACTTGAAAGTATTTCGATTTCTTGGCTTTATATATCTTGTGGAAAGGACG
ACTGGCTAGTTCCATGATATTACCAACGCGTTAAGTCGACAATCAACCTCTGGATTACAAAATTTGTGAA
AGATTGACTGGTATTCTTAACTATGTTGCTCCTTTTACGCTATGTGGATACGCTGCTTTAATGCCTTTGT
ATCATGCTATTGCTTCCCGTATGGCTTTCATTTTCTCCTCCTTGTATAAATCCTGGTTGCTGTCTCTTTA
TGAGGAGTTGTGGCCCGTTGTCAGGCAACGTGGCGTGGTGTGCACTGTGTTTGCTGACGCAACCCCCACT
GGTTGGGGCATTGCCACCACCTGTCAGCTCCTTTCCGGGACTTTCGCTTTCCCCCTCCCTATTGCCACGG
CGGAACTCATCGCCGCCTGCCTTGCCCGCTGCTGGACAGGGGCTCGGCTGTTGGGCACTGACAATTCCGT
GGTGTTGTCGGGGAAATCATCGTCCTTTCCTTGGCTGCTCGCCTGTGTTGCCACCTGGATTCTGCGCGGG
ACGTCCTTCTGCTACGTCCCTTCGGCCCTCAATCCAGCGGACCTTCCTTCCCGCGGCCTGCTGCCGGCTC
TGCGGCCTCTTCCGCGTCTTCGCCTTCGCCCTCAGACGAGTCGGATCTCCCTTTGGGCCGCCTCCCCGCG
TCGACTTTAAGACCAATGACTTACAAGGCAGCTGTAGATCTTAGCCACTTTTTAAAAGAAAAGGGGGGAC
TGGAAGGGCTAATTCACTCCCAACGAAGACAAGATCTGCTTTTTGCTTGTACTGGGTCTCTCTGGTTAGA
CCAGATCTGAGCCTGGGAGCTCTCTGGCTAACTAGGGAACCCACTGCTTAAGCCTCAATAAAGCTTGCCT
TGAGTGCTTCAAGTAGTGTGTGCCCGTCTGTTGTGTGACTCTGGTAACTAGAGATCCCTCAGACCCTTTT
AGTCAGTGTGGAAAATCTCTAGCAGTACGTATAGTAGTTCATGTCATCTTATTATTCAGTATTTATAACT
TGCAAAGAAATGAATATCAGAGAGTGAGAGGAACTTGTTTATTGCAGCTTATAATGGTTACAAATAAAGC
AATAGCATCACAAATTTCACAAATAAAGCATTTTTTTCACTGCATTCTAGTTGTGGTTTGTCCAAACTCA
TCAATGTATCTTATCATGTCTGGCTCTAGCTATCCCGCCCCTAACTCCGCCCATCCCGCCCCTAACTCCG
CCCAGTTCCGCCCATTCTCCGCCCCATGGCTGACTAATTTTTTTTATTTATGCAGAGGCCGAGGCCGCCT
CGGCCTCTGAGCTATTCCAGAAGTAGTGAGGAGGCTTTTTTGGAGGCCTAGGGACGTACCCAATTCGCCC
TATAGTGAGTCGTATTACGCGCGCTCACTGGCCGTCGTTTTACAACGTCGTGACTGGGAAAACCCTGGCG
TTACCCAACTTAATCGCCTTGCAGCACATCCCCCTTTCGCCAGCTGGCGTAATAGCGAAGAGGCCCGCAC
CGATCGCCCTTCCCAACAGTTGCGCAGCCTGAATGGCGAATGGG
[124 nt withheld, positions 8045-8168]
C
[91 nt withheld, positions 8170-8260]
A
[49 nt withheld, positions 8262-8310]
CCTTTGACGTTGGAGTCCACGTTCTTT
[37 nt withheld, positions 8338-8374]
ACCCTATCTCGGTCTATTCTTTTGATTTATAAGGGATTTTGCCGATTTCGGCCTATTGGTTAAAAAATGA
GCTGATTTAACAAAAATTTAACGCGAATTTTAACAAAATATTAACGCTTACAATTTAGGTGGCACTTTTC
GGGGAAATGTGCGCGGAACCCCTATTTGTTTATTTTTCTAAATACATTCAAATATGTATCCGCTCATGAG
ACAATAACCCTGATAAATGCTTCAATAATATTGAAAAAGGAAGAGTATGAGTATTCAACATTTCCGTGTC
GCCCTTATTCCCTTTTTTGCGGCATTTTGCCTTCCTGTTTTTGCTCACCCAGAAACGCTGGTGAAAGTAA
AAGATGCTGAAGATCAGTTGGGTGCACGAGTGGGTTACATCGAACTGGATCTCAACAGCGGTAAGATCCT
TGAGAGTTTTCGCCCCGAAGAACGTTTTCCAATGATGAGCACTTTTAAAGTTCTGCTATGTGGCGCGGTA
TTATCCCGTATTGACGCCGGGCAAGAGCAACTCGGTCGCCGCATACACTATTCTCAGAATGACTTGGTTG
AGTACTCACCAGTCACAGAAAAGCATCTTACGGATGGCATGACAGTAAGAGAATTATGCAGTGCTGCCAT
AACCATGAGTGATAACACTGCGGCCAACTTACTTCTGACAACGATCGGAGGACCGAAGGAGCTAACCGCT
TTTTTGCACAACATGGGGGATCATGTAACTCGCCTTGATCGTTGGGAACCGGAGCTGAATGAAGCCATAC
CAAACGACGAGCGTGACACCACGATGCCTGTAGCAATGGCAACAACGTTGCGCAAACTATTAACTGGCGA
ACTACTTACTCTAGCTTCCCGGCAACAATTAATAGACTGGATGGAGGCGGATAAAGTTGCAGGACCACTT
CTGCGCTCGGCCCTTCCGGCTGGCTGGTTTATTGCTGATAAATCTGGAGCCGGTGAGCGTGGGTCTCGCG
GTATCATTGCAGCACTGGGGCCAGATGGTAAGCCCTCCCGTATCGTAGTTATCTACACGACGGGGAGTCA
GGCAACTATGGATGAACGAAATAGACAGATCGCTGAGATAGGTGCCTCACTGATTAAGCATTGGTAACTG
TCAGACCAAGTTTACTCATATATACTTTAGATTGATTTAAAACTTCATTTTTAATTTAAAAGGATCTAGG
TGAAGATCCTTTTTGATAATCTCATGACCAAAATCCCTTAACGTGAGTTTTCGTTCCACTGAGCGTCAGA
CCCCGTAGAAAAGATCAAAGGATCTTCTTGAGATCCTTTTTTTCTGCGCGTAATCTGCTGCTTGCAAACA
AAAAAACCACCGCTACCAGCGGTGGTTTGTTTGCCGGATCAAGAGCTACCAACTCTTTTTCCGAAGGTAA
CTGGCTTCAGCAGAGCGCAGATACCAAATACTGTTCTTCTAGTGTAGCCGTAGTTAGGCCACCACTTCAA
GAACTCTGTAGCACCGCCTACATACCTCGCTCTGCTAATCCTGTTACCAGTGGCTGCTGCCAGTGGCGAT
AAGTCGTGTCTTACCGGGTTGGACTCAAGACGATAGTTACCGGATAAGGCGCAGCGGTCGGGCTGAACGG
GGGGTTCGTGCACACAGCCCAGCTTGGAGCGAACGACCTACACCGAACTGAGATACCTACAGCGTGAGCT
ATGAGAAAGCGCCACGCTTCCCGAAGGGAGAAAGGCGGACAGGTATCCGGTAAGCGGCAGGGTCGGAACA
GGAGAGCGCACGAGGGAGCTTCCAGGGGGAAACGCCTGGTATCTTTATAGTCCTGTCGGGTTTCGCCACC
TCTGACTTGAGCGTCGATTTTTGTGATGCTCGTCAGGGGGGCGGAGCCTATGGAAAAACGCCAGCAACGC
GGCCTTTTTACGGTTCCTGGCCTTTTGCTGGCCTTTTGCTCACATGTTCTTTCCTGCGTTATCCCCTGAT
TCTGTGGATAACCGTATTACCGCCTTTGAGTGAGCTGATACCGCTCGCCGCAGCCGAACGACCGAGCGCA
GCGAGTCAGTGAGCGAGGAAGCGGAAGAGCGCCCAATACGCAAACCGCCTCTCCCCGCGCGTTGGCCGAT
TCATTAATGCAGCTGGCACGACAGGTTTCCCGACTGGAAAGCGGGCAGTGAGCGCAACGCAATTAATGTG
AGTTAGCTCACTCATTAGGCACCCCAGGCTTTACACTTTATGCTTCCGGCTCGTATGTTGTGTGGAATTG
TGAGCGGATAACAATTTCACACAGGAAACAGCTATGACCATGATTACGCCAAGCGCGCAATTAACCCTCA
CTAAAGGGAACAAAAGCTGGAGCTGCAAGC
Features (pLannotate 1.2.2; 31 found; start..end, strand, type, name):
      5..231     +  promoter       RSV promoter: Rous sarcoma virus enhancer/promoter
    232..412     +  LTR            5' LTR (truncated): truncated 5' long terminal repeat (LTR) from HIV-1
    459..584     +  misc_feature   HIV-1 Ψ: packaging signal of human immunodeficiency virus type 1
    568..931     +  CDS            HIV-1 gag (fragment): gag protein from human immunodeficiency virus 1; gag
   1077..1310    +  misc_feature   RRE: The Rev response element (RRE) of HIV-1 allows for Rev-dependent mRNA export from the nucleus to the cytoplasm.
   1687..1713    +  CDS            Rev (fragment): human immunodeficiency virus 1 (HIV-1) Rev protein; rev; enhances nuclear export of unspliced and incompletely spliced viral mRNAs
   1720..1743    +  promoter       SV40 promoter (fragment): SV40 early promoter
   1744..1815    +  promoter       SV40 promoter (fragment): SV40 enhancer and early promoter
   1839..1974    +  rep_origin     SV40 ori: SV40 origin of replication
   2020..2616    +  CDS            PuroR (fragment): puromycin N-acetyltransferase; pac from Streptomyces; confers resistance to puromycin
   2665..2782    +  misc_feature   cPPT/CTS: central polypurine tract and central termination sequence of HIV-1
   2847..2913    +  CDS            small t antigen (fragment): SV40 (simian virus 40) small t antigen
   2920..4098    +  promoter       EF-1α promoter: strong constitutive promoter for human elongation factor EF-1α
   4115..6460    +  CDS            ERCC3 (sequence withheld): ERCC3_HUMAN - Also known as XPB, XPBC. Experimental evidence at protein level: Swiss-Prot protein existence level 1. ATP-dependent 3'-5' DNA helicase, component of the general transcription and DNA repair factor IIH (TFIIH) core complex, which is involved in general and transcription-coupled nucleotide excision repair (NER) of damaged DNA and, when complexed to CAK, in RNA transcription by RNA polymerase II. In NER, TFIIH acts by opening DNA around the lesion to allow the excision of the damaged oligonucleotide and its replacement by a new DNA fragment. The ATPase activity of XPB/ERCC3, but no
   6476..6529    +  promoter       U6 promoter (fragment): RNA polymerase III promoter for human U6 snRNA
   6571..7159    +  misc_feature   WPRE: woodchuck hepatitis virus posttranscriptional regulatory element
   7210..7229    +  misc_feature   cPPT/CTS (fragment): central polypurine tract and central termination sequence of HIV-1
   7231..7464    +  LTR            3' LTR (ΔU3): self-inactivating 3' long terminal repeat (LTR) from HIV-1
   7542..7663    +  polyA_signal   SV40 poly(A) signal: SV40 polyadenylation signal
   7703..7838    +  rep_origin     SV40 ori: SV40 origin of replication
   7859..7877    -  promoter       T7 promoter: promoter for bacteriophage T7 RNA polymerase
   7885..8040    +  CDS            lacZα (fragment): LacZα fragment of β-galactosidase; lacZ fragment
   8045..8473    +  rep_origin     f1 ori (sequence partly withheld): f1 bacteriophage origin of replication; arrow indicates direction of (+) strand synthesis
   8526..8630    +  promoter       AmpR promoter: bla
   8631..9491    +  CDS            AmpR: β-lactamase; bla; confers resistance to ampicillin, carbenicillin, and related antibiotics
   9662..10250   +  rep_origin     ori: high-copy-number ColE1/pMB1/pBR322/pUC origin of replication
  10433..10525   +  CDS            lacI (fragment): lac repressor; lacI; The lac repressor binds to the lac operator to inhibit transcription in E. coli. This inhibition can be relieved by adding lactose or isopropyl-β-D-thiogalactopyranoside (IPTG).
  10538..10559   +  protein_bind   CAP binding site: CAP binding activates transcription in the presence of cAMP. E. coli catabolite activator protein
  10574..10604   +  promoter       lac promoter: promoter for the E. coli lac operon
  10608..10630   +  protein_bind   lac operator (fragment): The lac repressor binds to the lac operator to inhibit transcription in E. coli. This inhibition can be relieved by adding lactose or isopropyl-β-D-thiogalactopyranoside (IPTG). lac repressor encoded by lacI
  10673..10691   +  promoter       T3 promoter: promoter for bacteriophage T3 RNA polymerase
