[The description below was written by a language model from this plasmid's Addgene catalogue record and pLannotate feature annotations shown in this document.]
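Description:
TFORF2527 is a third-generation-style, self-inactivating lentiviral expression plasmid built on the pLX_TRC317 backbone, and it belongs to a barcoded collection of human transcription factor open reading frames. It is maintained in E. coli through a high-copy ColE1/pUC-type origin and an ampicillin resistance gene (β-lactamase). An f1 origin and remnants of a lac/T7/T3 cloning region also lie in the bacterial portion. The depositor notes that the plasmid can recombine, which is a common issue with LTR-containing vectors.

The viral genome is transcribed from an RSV promoter fused to a truncated HIV-1 5' LTR. It carries the Ψ packaging signal with a partial gag fragment, the Rev response element for Rev-dependent nuclear export, a cPPT/CTS element, and a ΔU3 3' LTR followed by an SV40 polyadenylation signal. Two expression units sit between the LTRs. An SV40 early promoter drives puromycin N-acetyltransferase for selection of transduced mammalian cells. Downstream, the human EF-1α promoter drives constitutive expression of human ERCC3 (XPB), the ATP-dependent helicase subunit of the TFIIH core complex that acts in RNA polymerase II transcription and nucleotide excision repair. A WPRE after the ORF enhances transcript stability and expression.

According to the record, each construct in the collection carries a unique 24-bp barcode. The barcode is not annotated in the feature table, though a short unannotated stretch and a small U6-like fragment lie between the ORF and the WPRE. The barcodes let individual factors be identified in pooled overexpression screens, such as those mapping transcription factors that direct cell differentiation.
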