Addgene plasmid #142396: TFORF2527
Purpose: Lentiviral vector for overexpressing transcription factor ORFs with unique 24-bp barcodes. Barcodes facilitate identification of transcription factors in pooled screens.
Depositing lab: Feng Zhang. Depositing organization: Broad Institute. Publication: A transcription factor atlas of directed differentiation. Joung J, Ma S, Tay T, Geiger-Schuller KR, Kirchgatterer PC, Verdine VK, Guo B, Arias-Garcia MA, Allen WE, Singh A, Kuksenko O, Abudayyeh OO, Gootenberg JS, Fu Z, Macrae RK, Buenrostro JD, Regev A, Zhang F. Cell. 2023 Jan 5;186(1):209-229.e26. doi: 10.1016/j.cell.2022.11.026. PubMed 36608654.
Backbone
  Vector backbone: pLX_TRC317
  Backbone manufacturer: Broad Institute Genetic Perturbation Platform
  Backbone size w/o insert (bp): 8264
  Vector type: Mammalian Expression, Lentiviral
  Selectable markers: Puromycin
Growth in bacteria
  Bacterial resistance: Ampicillin, 100 μg/mL
  Growth temperature: 37°C
  Growth strain: NEB Stable
  Copy number: High Copy
Gene/Insert
  Gene/Insert name: ERCC3
  Species: H. sapiens (human)
  Insert size (bp): 2450
  Entrez Gene: ERCC3 (a.k.a. BTF2, GTF2H, RAD25, Ssl2, TFIIH, TTD2, XPB)
  Promoter: EF1a
  Cloning method: Unknown
  Sequencing primers: 5′ GGGTGGAGACTGAAGTTAGGCCAG; 3′ CACATAGCGTAAAAGGAGCAACATAG
Terms and licenses: Academic/Nonprofit Terms; Industry Terms: Not Available to Industry
Depositor comments: NM_000122,ENST00000285398 . The transcription factor ORF portion of this plasmid was synthesized by Genewiz. Please test multiple small colonies in case of plasmid recombination. To make this collection available in a timely manner, a portion of this collection was not fully sequenced by Addgene. If an Addgene verified full plasmid sequence is not available, please contact us prior to placing an order to request the full sequence.
How to cite: TFORF2527 was a gift from Feng Zhang (Addgene plasmid # 142396 ; http://n2t.net/addgene:142396 ; RRID:Addgene_142396)
