>Addgene plasmid #142396 | TFORF2527 | depositor partial sequence | sequence record 279326 | Insert
ACCGCCACC
[2346 nt withheld, positions 10-2355]
TAGTAATGAACTAGTCCGTAACTTGAAAGTATTTCGATTTCTTGGCTTTATATATCTTGTGGAAAGGACG
ACTGGCTAGTTCCATGATATTACCA
