>Addgene plasmid #142396 | TFORF2527 | depositor partial sequence | sequence record 279327 | Barcode
CTGGCTAGTTCCATGATATTACCA
